>Addgene plasmid #81701 | pDONR223_PIK3CA_p.H1047Y | addgene full sequence | sequence record 168627 | Addgene NGS Result
CCGTAGAAAAGATCAAAGGATCTTCTTGAGATCCTTTTTTTCTGCGCGTAATCTGCTGCTTGCAAACAAA
AAAACCACCGCTACCAGCGGTGGTTTGTTTGCCGGATCAAGAGCTACCAACTCTTTTTCCGAAGGTAACT
GGCTTCAGCAGAGCGCAGATACCAAATACTGTTCTTCTAGTGTAGCCGTAGTTAGGCCACCACTTCAAGA
ACTCTGTAGCACCGCCTACATACCTCGCTCTGCTAATCCTGTTACCAGTGGCTGCTGCCAGTGGCGATAA
GTCGTGTCTTACCGGGTTGGACTCAAGACGATAGTTACCGGATAAGGCGCAGCGGTCGGGCTGAACGGGG
GGTTCGTGCACACAGCCCAGCTTGGAGCGAACGACCTACACCGAACTGAGATACCTACAGCGTGAGCTAT
GAGAAAGCGCCACGCTTCCCGAAGGGAGAAAGGCGGACAGGTATCCGGTAAGCGGCAGGGTCGGAACAGG
AGAGCGCACGAGGGAGCTTCCAGGGGGAAACGCCTGGTATCTTTATAGTCCTGTCGGGTTTCGCCACCTC
TGACTTGAGCGTCGATTTTTGTGATGCTCGTCAGGGGGGCGGAGCCTATGGAAAAACGCCAGCAACGCGG
CCTTTTTACGGTTCCTGGCCTTTTGCTGGCCTTTTGCTCACATGTTCTTTCCTGCGTTATCCCCTGATTC
TGTGGATAACCGTATTACCGCCTTTGAGTGAGCTGATACCGCTCGCCGCAGCCGAACGACCGAGCGCAGC
GAGTCAGTGAGCGAGGAAGCGGAAGAGCGCCCAATACGCAAACCGCCTCTCCCCGCGCGTTGGCCGATTC
ATTAATGCAGCTGGCACGACAGGTTTCCCGACTGGAAAGCGGGCAGTGAGCGCAACGCAATTAATACGCG
TACCGCTAGCCAGGAAGAGTTTGTAGAAACGCAAAAAGGCCATCCGTCAGGATGGCCTTCTGCTTAGTTT
GATGCCTGGCAGTTTATGGCGGGCGTCCTGCCCGCCACCCTCCGGGCCGTTGCTTCACAACGTTCAAATC
CGCTCCCGGCGGATTTGTCCTACTCAGGAGAGCGTTCACCGACAAACAACAGATAAAACGAAAGGCCCAG
TCTTCCGACTGAGCCTTTCGTTTTATTTGATGCCTGGCAGTTCCCTACTCTCGCGTTAACGCTAGCATGG
ATGTTTTCCCAGTCACGACGTTGTAAAACGACGGCCAGTCTTAAGCTCGGGCCCCAAATAATGATTTTAT
TTTGACTGATAGTGACCTGTTCGTTGCAACAAATTGATGAGCAATGCTTTTTTATAATGCCAACTTTGTA
CAAAAAAGTTGGCACCATGCCTCCACGACCATCATCAGGTGAACTGTGGGGCATCCACTTGATGCCCCCA
AGAATCCTAGTAGAATGTTTACTACCAAATGGAATGATAGTGACTTTAGAATGCCTCCGTGAGGCTACAT
TAATAACCATAAAGCATGAACTATTTAAAGAAGCAAGAAAATACCCCCTCCATCAACTTCTTCAAGATGA
ATCTTCTTACATTTTCGTAAGTGTTACTCAAGAAGCAGAAAGGGAAGAATTTTTTGATGAAACAAGACGA
CTTTGTGACCTTCGGCTTTTTCAACCCTTTTTAAAAGTAATTGAACCAGTAGGCAACCGTGAAGAAAAGA
TCCTCAATCGAGAAATTGGTTTTGCTATCGGCATGCCAGTGTGTGAATTTGATATGGTTAAAGATCCAGA
AGTACAGGACTTCCGAAGAAATATTCTGAACGTTTGTAAAGAAGCTGTGGATCTTAGGGACCTCAATTCA
CCTCATAGTAGAGCAATGTATGTCTATCCTCCAAATGTAGAATCTTCACCAGAATTGCCAAAGCACATAT
ATAATAAATTAGATAAAGGGCAAATAATAGTGGTGATCTGGGTAATAGTTTCTCCAAATAATGACAAGCA
GAAGTATACTCTGAAAATCAACCATGACTGTGTACCAGAACAAGTAATTGCTGAAGCAATCAGGAAAAAA
ACTCGAAGTATGTTGCTATCCTCTGAACAACTAAAACTCTGTGTTTTAGAATATCAGGGCAAGTATATTT
TAAAAGTGTGTGGATGTGATGAATACTTCCTAGAAAAATATCCTCTGAGTCAGTATAAGTATATAAGAAG
CTGTATAATGCTTGGGAGGATGCCCAATTTGATGTTGATGGCTAAAGAAAGCCTTTATTCTCAACTGCCA
ATGGACTGTTTTACAATGCCATCTTATTCCAGACGCATTTCCACAGCTACACCATATATGAATGGAGAAA
CATCTACAAAATCCCTTTGGGTTATAAATAGTGCACTCAGAATAAAAATTCTTTGTGCAACCTACGTGAA
TGTAAATATTCGAGACATTGATAAGATCTATGTTCGAACAGGTATCTACCATGGAGGAGAACCCTTATGT
GACAATGTGAACACTCAAAGAGTACCTTGTTCCAATCCCAGGTGGAATGAATGGCTGAATTATGATATAT
ACATTCCTGATCTTCCTCGTGCTGCTCGACTTTGCCTTTCCATTTGCTCTGTTAAAGGCCGAAAGGGTGC
TAAAGAGGAACACTGTCCATTGGCATGGGGAAATATAAACTTGTTTGATTACACAGACACTCTAGTATCT
GGAAAAATGGCTTTGAATCTTTGGCCAGTACCTCATGGATTAGAAGATTTGCTGAACCCTATTGGTGTTA
CTGGATCAAATCCAAATAAAGAAACTCCATGCTTAGAGTTGGAGTTTGACTGGTTCAGCAGTGTGGTAAA
GTTCCCAGATATGTCAGTGATTGAAGAGCATGCCAATTGGTCTGTATCCCGAGAAGCAGGATTTAGCTAT
TCCCACGCAGGACTGAGTAACAGACTAGCTAGAGACAATGAATTAAGGGAAAATGACAAAGAACAGCTCA
AAGCAATTTCTACACGAGATCCTCTCTCTGAAATCACTGAGCAGGAGAAAGATTTTCTATGGAGTCACAG
ACACTATTGTGTAACTATCCCCGAAATTCTACCCAAATTGCTTCTGTCTGTTAAATGGAATTCTAGAGAT
GAAGTAGCCCAGATGTATTGCTTGGTAAAAGATTGGCCTCCAATCAAACCTGAACAGGCTATGGAACTTC
TGGACTGTAATTACCCAGATCCTATGGTTCGAGGTTTTGCTGTTCGGTGCTTGGAAAAATATTTAACAGA
TGACAAACTTTCTCAGTATTTAATTCAGCTAGTACAGGTCCTAAAATATGAACAATATTTGGATAACTTG
CTTGTGAGATTTTTACTGAAGAAAGCATTGACTAATCAAAGGATTGGGCACTTTTTCTTTTGGCATTTAA
AATCTGAGATGCACAATAAAACAGTTAGCCAGAGGTTTGGCCTGCTTTTGGAGTCCTATTGTCGTGCATG
TGGGATGTATTTGAAGCACCTGAATAGGCAAGTCGAGGCAATGGAAAAGCTCATTAACTTAACTGACATT
CTCAAACAGGAGAAGAAGGATGAAACACAAAAGGTACAGATGAAGTTTTTAGTTGAGCAAATGAGGCGAC
CAGATTTCATGGATGCTCTACAGGGCTTTCTGTCTCCTCTAAACCCTGCTCATCAACTAGGAAACCTCAG
GCTTGAAGAGTGTCGAATTATGTCCTCTGCAAAAAGGCCACTGTGGTTGAATTGGGAGAACCCAGACATC
ATGTCAGAGTTACTGTTTCAGAACAATGAGATCATCTTTAAAAATGGGGATGATTTACGGCAAGATATGC
TAACACTTCAAATTATTCGTATTATGGAAAATATCTGGCAAAATCAAGGTCTTGATCTTCGAATGTTACC
TTATGGTTGTCTGTCAATCGGTGACTGTGTGGGACTTATTGAGGTGGTGCGAAATTCTCACACTATTATG
CAAATTCAGTGCAAAGGCGGCTTGAAAGGTGCACTGCAGTTCAACAGCCACACACTACATCAGTGGCTCA
AAGACAAGAACAAAGGAGAAATATATGATGCAGCCATTGACCTGTTTACACGTTCATGTGCTGGATACTG
TGTAGCTACCTTCATTTTGGGAATTGGAGATCGTCACAATAGTAACATCATGGTGAAAGACGATGGACAA
CTGTTTCATATAGATTTTGGACACTTTTTGGATCACAAGAAGAAAAAATTTGGTTATAAACGAGAACGTG
TGCCATTTGTTTTGACACAGGATTTCTTAATAGTGATTAGTAAAGGAGCCCAAGAATGCACAAAGACAAG
AGAATTTGAGAGGTTTCAGGAGATGTGTTACAAGGCTTATCTAGCTATTCGACAGCATGCCAATCTCTTC
ATAAATCTTTTCTCAATGATGCTTGGCTCTGGAATGCCAGAACTACAATCTTTTGATGACATTGCATACA
TTCGAAAGACCCTAGCCTTAGATAAAACTGAGCAAGAGGCTTTGGAGTATTTCATGAAACAAATGAATGA
TGCATATCATGGTGGCTGGACAACAAAAATGGATTGGATCTTCCACACAATTAAACAGCATGCATTGAAC
TGATTGCCAACTTTCTTGTACAAAGTTGGCATTATAAGAAAGCATTGCTTATCAATTTGTTGCAACGAAC
AGGTCACTATCAGTCAAAATAAAATCATTATTTGCCATCCAGCTGATATCCCCTATAGTGAGTCGTATTA
CATGGTCATAGCTGTTTCCTGGCAGCTCTGGCCCGTGTCTCAAAATCTCTGATGTTACATTGCACAAGAT
AAAAATATATCATCATGCCTCCTCTAGACCAGCCAGGACAGAAATGCCTCGACTTCGCTGCTACCCAAGG
TTGCCGGGTGACGCACACCGTGGAAACGGATGAAGGCACGAACCCAGTGGACATAAGCCTGTTCGGTTCG
TAAGCTGTAATGCAAGTAGCGTATGCGCTCACGCAACTGGTCCAGAACCTTGACCGAACGCAGCGGTGGT
AACGGCGCAGTGGCGGTTTTCATGGCTTGTTATGACTGTTTTTTTGGGGTACAGTCTATGCCTCGGGCAT
CCAAGCAGCAAGCGCGTTACGCCGTGGGTCGATGTTTGATGTTATGGAGCAGCAACGATGTTACGCAGCA
GGGCAGTCGCCCTAAAACAAAGTTAAACATTATGAGGGAAGCGGTGATCGCCGAAGTATCGACTCAACTA
TCAGAGGTAGTTGGCGTCATCGAGCGCCATCTCGAACCGACGTTGCTGGCCGTACATTTGTACGGCTCCG
CAGTGGATGGCGGCCTGAAGCCACACAGTGATATTGATTTGCTGGTTACGGTGACCGTAAGGCTTGATGA
AACAACGCGGCGAGCTTTGATCAACGACCTTTTGGAAACTTCGGCTTCCCCTGGAGAGAGCGAGATTCTC
CGCGCTGTAGAAGTCACCATTGTTGTGCACGACGACATCATTCCGTGGCGTTATCCAGCTAAGCGCGAAC
TGCAATTTGGAGAATGGCAGCGCAATGACATTCTTGCAGGTATCTTCGAGCCAGCCACGATCGACATTGA
TCTGGCTATCTTGCTGACAAAAGCAAGAGAACATAGCGTTGCCTTGGTAGGTCCAGCGGCGGAGGAACTC
TTTGATCCGGTTCCTGAACAGGATCTATTTGAGGCGCTAAATGAAACCTTAACGCTATGGAACTCGCCGC
CCGACTGGGCTGGCGATGAGCGAAATGTAGTGCTTACGTTGTCCCGCATTTGGTACAGCGCAGTAACCGG
CAAAATCGCGCCGAAGGATGTCGCTGCCGACTGGGCAATGGAGCGCCTGCCGGCCCAGTATCAGCCCGTC
ATACTTGAAGCTAGACAGGCTTATCTTGGACAAGAAGAAGATCGCTTGGCCTCGCGCGCAGATCAGTTGG
AAGAATTTGTCCACTACGTGAAAGGCGAGATCACCAAGGTAGTCGGCAAATAACCCTCGAGCCACCCATG
ACCAAAATCCCTTAACGTGAGTTACGCGTCGTTCCACTGAGCGTCAGACC
Features (pLannotate 1.2.2; 12 found; start..end, strand, type, name):
     26..614     +  rep_origin     ori: high-copy-number ColE1/pMB1/pBR322/pUC origin of replication
    797..889     +  CDS            lacI (fragment): lac repressor; lacI; The lac repressor binds to the lac operator to inhibit transcription in E. coli. This inhibition can be relieved by adding lactose or isopropyl-β-D-thiogalactopyranoside (IPTG).
    944..971     -  terminator     rrnB T2 terminator: transcription terminator T2 from the E. coli rrnB gene
   1103..1146    +  terminator     rrnB T1 terminator: Escherichia coli rrnB; transcription terminator T1 from the E. coli rrnB gene
   1193..1229    -  CDS            lacZα (fragment): LacZα fragment of β-galactosidase; lacZ fragment
   1246..1341    +  protein_bind   attL3: mutant version of attL; recombination site for the Gateway® LR reaction LR Clonase™
   1347..4550    +  CDS            PIK3CA: PK3CA_HUMAN - Experimental evidence at protein level: Swiss-Prot protein existence level 1. Phosphoinositide-3-kinase (PI3K) phosphorylates phosphatidylinositol (PI) and its phosphorylated derivatives at position 3 of the inositol ring to produce 3-phosphoinositides (PubMed:15135396, PubMed:23936502, PubMed:28676499). Uses ATP and PtdIns(4,5)P2 (phosphatidylinositol 4,5-bisphosphate) to generate phosphatidylinositol 3,4,5-trisphosphate (PIP3) (PubMed:15135396, PubMed:28676499). PIP3 plays a key role by recruiting PH domain- containing proteins to the membrane, including AKT1 and PDPK1, activat
   4558..4653    -  protein_bind   attL3: mutant version of attL; recombination site for the Gateway® LR reaction LR Clonase™
   4672..4690    -  promoter       T7 promoter: promoter for bacteriophage T7 RNA polymerase
   4880..4903    +  promoter       Pc promoter (fragment): intI1 (promoter lies within the coding sequence); class 1 integron promoter
   5079..5135    +  CDS            GmR (fragment): gentamycin acetyltransferase; aacC1; confers resistance to gentamycin
   5142..5933    +  CDS            SmR: aminoglycoside adenylyltransferase (Murphy, 1985); aadA; confers resistance to spectinomycin and streptomycin
