[The description below was written by a language model from this plasmid's Addgene catalogue record and pLannotate feature annotations shown in this document.]
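Description:
pDONR223_PIK3CA_p.H1047Y is a Gateway entry clone built on the Invitrogen pDONR223 backbone and carrying the human PIK3CA open reading frame with the H1047Y substitution. PIK3CA encodes p110-alpha, the catalytic subunit of class I phosphoinositide 3-kinase, which converts PtdIns(4,5)P2 to PIP3 and thereby recruits and activates downstream effectors such as AKT1 and PDPK1. The plasmid belongs to the Target Accelerator Plasmid Collection, a set of cancer-associated alleles assembled for systematic functional testing of variants. It is propagated in E. coli from a high-copy ColE1/pUC-type origin and selected with spectinomycin through the aadA (SmR) aminoglycoside adenylyltransferase gene, which lies downstream of a class 1 integron Pc promoter fragment and a residual gentamicin-resistance fragment.

In the 6.0 kb sequenced record, the roughly 3.2 kb PIK3CA coding sequence is flanked on both sides by attL-type recombination sites. The annotation software labels both as attL3, and they sit in opposite orientations. These sites allow the ORF to be moved by LR Clonase recombination into any compatible destination vector. The insert is in the "closed" configuration, with a stop codon directly after the ORF, so the protein cannot be fused to C-terminal tags supplied by a destination vector. The entry clone has no promoter driving the insert, so expression depends entirely on the destination vector. rrnB T1 and T2 terminators upstream of the cassette insulate it from read-through transcription, and a T7 promoter lies just beyond the downstream att site, facing back towards the insert. Small lacI and lacZα fragments are backbone remnants with no apparent function. The construct serves as a sequence-verified source of the mutant allele for making expression constructs.
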