Addgene plasmid #81701: pDONR223_PIK3CA_p.H1047Y
Purpose: Gateway Donor vector containing PIK3CA, part of the Target Accelerator Plasmid Collection.
Depositing lab: Jesse Boehm & William Hahn & David Root. Depositing organization: Broad Institute. Publication: Systematic Functional Interrogation of Rare Cancer Variants Identifies Oncogenic Alleles. Kim E, Ilic N, Shrestha Y, Zou L, Kamburov A, Zhu C, Yang X, Lubonja R, Tran N, Nguyen C, Lawrence MS, Piccioni F, Bagul M, Doench JG, Chouinard CR, Wu X, Hogstrom L, Natoli T, Tamayo P, Horn H, Corsello SM, Lage K, Root DE, Subramanian A, Golub TR, Getz G, Boehm JS, Hahn WC. Cancer Discov. 2016 Jul;6(7):714-26. doi: 10.1158/2159-8290.CD-16-0160. Epub 2016 May 4. PubMed 27147599.
Backbone
  Vector backbone: pDONR223
  Backbone manufacturer: Invitrogen
  Backbone size w/o insert (bp): 2790
  Vector type: Gateway Entry vector
Growth in bacteria
  Bacterial resistance: Spectinomycin, 50 μg/mL
  Growth temperature: 37°C
  Growth strain: DH5alpha
  Copy number: High Copy
Gene/Insert
  Gene/Insert name: PIK3CA (alt name: NM_006218.3)
  Species: H. sapiens (human)
  Mutation: H1047Y
  Entrez Gene: PIK3CA (a.k.a. CCM4, CLAPO, CLOVE, CWS5, HMH, MCAP, MCM, MCMTC, PI3K, PI3K-alpha, p110-alpha)
  Promoter: None
  Cloning method: Gateway Cloning
  Sequencing primers: 5′ M13pUC-fwd; 3′ M13-Rev
Terms and licenses: Academic/Nonprofit Terms; Industry Terms: Not Available to Industry
Depositor comments: Closed state: stop codon immediately follows insert
How to cite: pDONR223_PIK3CA_p.H1047Y was a gift from Jesse Boehm & William Hahn & David Root (Addgene plasmid # 81701 ; http://n2t.net/addgene:81701 ; RRID:Addgene_81701)
