>Addgene plasmid #81701 | pDONR223_PIK3CA_p.H1047Y | depositor partial sequence | sequence record 155020 | Insert sequence
ATGCCTCCACGACCATCATCAGGTGAACTGTGGGGCATCCACTTGATGCCCCCAAGAATCCTAGTAGAAT
GTTTACTACCAAATGGAATGATAGTGACTTTAGAATGCCTCCGTGAGGCTACATTAATAACCATAAAGCA
TGAACTATTTAAAGAAGCAAGAAAATACCCCCTCCATCAACTTCTTCAAGATGAATCTTCTTACATTTTC
GTAAGTGTTACTCAAGAAGCAGAAAGGGAAGAATTTTTTGATGAAACAAGACGACTTTGTGACCTTCGGC
TTTTTCAACCCTTTTTAAAAGTAATTGAACCAGTAGGCAACCGTGAAGAAAAGATCCTCAATCGAGAAAT
TGGTTTTGCTATCGGCATGCCAGTGTGTGAATTTGATATGGTTAAAGATCCAGAAGTACAGGACTTCCGA
AGAAATATTCTGAACGTTTGTAAAGAAGCTGTGGATCTTAGGGACCTCAATTCACCTCATAGTAGAGCAA
TGTATGTCTATCCTCCAAATGTAGAATCTTCACCAGAATTGCCAAAGCACATATATAATAAATTAGATAA
AGGGCAAATAATAGTGGTGATCTGGGTAATAGTTTCTCCAAATAATGACAAGCAGAAGTATACTCTGAAA
ATCAACCATGACTGTGTACCAGAACAAGTAATTGCTGAAGCAATCAGGAAAAAAACTCGAAGTATGTTGC
TATCCTCTGAACAACTAAAACTCTGTGTTTTAGAATATCAGGGCAAGTATATTTTAAAAGTGTGTGGATG
TGATGAATACTTCCTAGAAAAATATCCTCTGAGTCAGTATAAGTATATAAGAAGCTGTATAATGCTTGGG
AGGATGCCCAATTTGATGTTGATGGCTAAAGAAAGCCTTTATTCTCAACTGCCAATGGACTGTTTTACAA
TGCCATCTTATTCCAGACGCATTTCCACAGCTACACCATATATGAATGGAGAAACATCTACAAAATCCCT
TTGGGTTATAAATAGTGCACTCAGAATAAAAATTCTTTGTGCAACCTACGTGAATGTAAATATTCGAGAC
ATTGATAAGATCTATGTTCGAACAGGTATCTACCATGGAGGAGAACCCTTATGTGACAATGTGAACACTC
AAAGAGTACCTTGTTCCAATCCCAGGTGGAATGAATGGCTGAATTATGATATATACATTCCTGATCTTCC
TCGTGCTGCTCGACTTTGCCTTTCCATTTGCTCTGTTAAAGGCCGAAAGGGTGCTAAAGAGGAACACTGT
CCATTGGCATGGGGAAATATAAACTTGTTTGATTACACAGACACTCTAGTATCTGGAAAAATGGCTTTGA
ATCTTTGGCCAGTACCTCATGGATTAGAAGATTTGCTGAACCCTATTGGTGTTACTGGATCAAATCCAAA
TAAAGAAACTCCATGCTTAGAGTTGGAGTTTGACTGGTTCAGCAGTGTGGTAAAGTTCCCAGATATGTCA
GTGATTGAAGAGCATGCCAATTGGTCTGTATCCCGAGAAGCAGGATTTAGCTATTCCCACGCAGGACTGA
GTAACAGACTAGCTAGAGACAATGAATTAAGGGAAAATGACAAAGAACAGCTCAAAGCAATTTCTACACG
AGATCCTCTCTCTGAAATCACTGAGCAGGAGAAAGATTTTCTATGGAGTCACAGACACTATTGTGTAACT
ATCCCCGAAATTCTACCCAAATTGCTTCTGTCTGTTAAATGGAATTCTAGAGATGAAGTAGCCCAGATGT
ATTGCTTGGTAAAAGATTGGCCTCCAATCAAACCTGAACAGGCTATGGAACTTCTGGACTGTAATTACCC
AGATCCTATGGTTCGAGGTTTTGCTGTTCGGTGCTTGGAAAAATATTTAACAGATGACAAACTTTCTCAG
TATTTAATTCAGCTAGTACAGGTCCTAAAATATGAACAATATTTGGATAACTTGCTTGTGAGATTTTTAC
TGAAGAAAGCATTGACTAATCAAAGGATTGGGCACTTTTTCTTTTGGCATTTAAAATCTGAGATGCACAA
TAAAACAGTTAGCCAGAGGTTTGGCCTGCTTTTGGAGTCCTATTGTCGTGCATGTGGGATGTATTTGAAG
CACCTGAATAGGCAAGTCGAGGCAATGGAAAAGCTCATTAACTTAACTGACATTCTCAAACAGGAGAAGA
AGGATGAAACACAAAAGGTACAGATGAAGTTTTTAGTTGAGCAAATGAGGCGACCAGATTTCATGGATGC
TCTACAGGGCTTTCTGTCTCCTCTAAACCCTGCTCATCAACTAGGAAACCTCAGGCTTGAAGAGTGTCGA
ATTATGTCCTCTGCAAAAAGGCCACTGTGGTTGAATTGGGAGAACCCAGACATCATGTCAGAGTTACTGT
TTCAGAACAATGAGATCATCTTTAAAAATGGGGATGATTTACGGCAAGATATGCTAACACTTCAAATTAT
TCGTATTATGGAAAATATCTGGCAAAATCAAGGTCTTGATCTTCGAATGTTACCTTATGGTTGTCTGTCA
ATCGGTGACTGTGTGGGACTTATTGAGGTGGTGCGAAATTCTCACACTATTATGCAAATTCAGTGCAAAG
GCGGCTTGAAAGGTGCACTGCAGTTCAACAGCCACACACTACATCAGTGGCTCAAAGACAAGAACAAAGG
AGAAATATATGATGCAGCCATTGACCTGTTTACACGTTCATGTGCTGGATACTGTGTAGCTACCTTCATT
TTGGGAATTGGAGATCGTCACAATAGTAACATCATGGTGAAAGACGATGGACAACTGTTTCATATAGATT
TTGGACACTTTTTGGATCACAAGAAGAAAAAATTTGGTTATAAACGAGAACGTGTGCCATTTGTTTTGAC
ACAGGATTTCTTAATAGTGATTAGTAAAGGAGCCCAAGAATGCACAAAGACAAGAGAATTTGAGAGGTTT
CAGGAGATGTGTTACAAGGCTTATCTAGCTATTCGACAGCATGCCAATCTCTTCATAAATCTTTTCTCAA
TGATGCTTGGCTCTGGAATGCCAGAACTACAATCTTTTGATGACATTGCATACATTCGAAAGACCCTAGC
CTTAGATAAAACTGAGCAAGAGGCTTTGGAGTATTTCATGAAACAAATGAATGATGCATATCATGGTGGC
TGGACAACAAAAATGGATTGGATCTTCCACACAATTAAACAGCATGCATTGAAC
